>Addgene plasmid #62204 | pBUN421 | depositor full sequence | sequence record 101817 | pBUN421 sequence 13632 bps
GTTTACCCGCCAATATATCCTGTCAAACACTGATAGTTTAAACTGAAGGCGGGAAACGACAATCTGATCC
AAGCTCAAGCTAAGCTCACGTGACGGAATTAAGCTTCATGAATCCAAACCACACGGAGTTCAAATTCCCA
CAGATTAAGGCTCGTCCGTCGCACAAGGTAATGTGTGAATATTATATCTGTCGTGCAAAATTGCCTGGCC
TGCACAATTGCTGTTATAGTTGGCGGCAGGGAGAGTTTTAACATTGACTAGCGTGCTGATAATTTGTGAG
AAATAATAATTGACAAGTAGATACTGACATTTGAGAAGAGCTTCTGAACTGTTATTAGTAACAAAAATGG
AAAGCTGATGCACGGAAAAAGGAAAGAAAAAGCCATACTTTTTTTTAGGTAGGAAAAGAAAAAGCCATAC
GAGACTGATGTCTCTCAGATGGGCCGGGATCTGTCTATCTAGCAGGCAGCAGCCCACCAACCTCACGGGC
CAGCAATTACGAGTCCTTCTAAAAGCTCCCGCCGAGGGGCGCTGGCGCTGCTGTGCAGCAGCACGTCTAA
CATTAGTCCCACCTCGCCAGTTTACAGGGAGCAGAACCAGCTTATAAGCGGAGGCGCGGCACCAAGAAGC
GTGAGACCAACCCAGTGGACATAAGCCTGTTCGGTTCGTAAGCTGTAATGCAAGTAGCGTATGCGCTCAC
GCAACTGGTCCAGAACCTTGACCGAACGCAGCGGTGGTAACGGCGCAGTGGCGGTTTTCATGGCTTGTTA
TGACTGTTTTTTTGGGGTACAGTCTATGCCTCGGGCATCCAAGCAGCAAGCGCGTTACGCCGTGGGTCGA
TGTTTGATGTTATGGAGCAGCAACGATGTTACGCAGCAGGGCAGTCGCCCTAAAACAAAGTTAAACATCA
TGGGGGAAGCGGTGATCGCCGAAGTATCGACTCAACTATCAGAGGTAGTTGGCGTCATCGAGCGCCATCT
CGAACCGACGTTGCTGGCCGTACATTTGTACGGCTCCGCAGTGGATGGCGGCCTGAAGCCACACAGTGAT
ATTGATTTGCTGGTTACGGTGACCGTAAGGCTTGATGAAACAACGCGGCGAGCTTTGATCAACGACCTTT
TGGAAACTTCGGCTTCCCCTGGAGAGAGCGAGATTCTCCGCGCTGTAGAAGTCACCATTGTTGTGCACGA
CGACATCATTCCGTGGCGTTATCCAGCTAAGCGCGAACTGCAATTTGGAGAATGGCAGCGCAATGACATT
CTTGCAGGTATCTTCGAGCCAGCCACGATCGACATTGATCTGGCTATCTTGCTGACAAAAGCAAGAGAAC
ATAGCGTTGCCTTGGTAGGTCCAGCGGCGGAGGAACTCTTTGATCCGGTTCCTGAACAGGATCTATTTGA
GGCGCTAAATGAAACCTTAACGCTATGGAACTCGCCGCCCGACTGGGCTGGCGATGAGCGAAATGTAGTG
CTTACGTTGTCCCGCATTTGGTACAGCGCAGTAACCGGCAAAATCGCGCCGAAGGATGTCGCTGCCGACT
GGGCAATGGAGCGCCTGCCGGCCCAGTATCAGCCCGTCATACTTGAAGCTAGACAGGCTTATCTTGGACA
AGAAGAAGATCGCTTGGCCTCGCGCGCAGATCAGTTGGAAGAATTTGTCCACTACGTGAAAGGCGAGATC
ACCAAGGTAGTCGGCAAATAATGTCTAGCTAGAAATTCGTTCAAGCCGACGCCGCTTCGCGGCGCGGCTT
AACTCAAGCGTTAGATGCACTAAGCACATAATTGCTCACAGCCAAACTATCAGGTCAAGTCTGCTTTTAT
TATTTTTAAGCGTGCATAATAAGCCGGTCTCGGTTTTAGAGCTAGAAATAGCAAGTTAAAATAAGGCTAG
TCCGTTATCAACTTGAAAAAGTGGCACCGAGTCGGTGCTTTTTTTTTTGTCCTTCTGTTTTTTTAGTCAG
TCTCTTTTTTCAGAAGTACAACATCTTTTTTTTGTCCTTCTGTTTTTTTAGTCAGTCTCTTTTTTCAGAA
GTACAACATCTTTTTTTTGTCCTTCTGTTTTTTTAGTCAGTCTCTTTTTTCAGAAGTACAACATCTTTTT
TTTGTCCTTCTGTTTTTTTAGTCAGTCTCTTTTTTCAGAAGTACTCTATGATGTATCGTTCTGGGAAATG
TCTGTCTGTCTACAACCCCATAATCTATATTTGCAATCACACATCTAATATTCTCTGTGACAAGACAGCC
GAACAAGCTTGATATCGAATTCCTGCAGTGCAGCGTGACCCGGTCGTGCCCCTCTCTAGAGATAATGAGC
ATTGCATGTCTAAGTTATAAAAAATTACCACATATTTTTTTTGTCACACTTGTTTGAAGTGCAGTTTATC
TATCTTTATACATATATTTAAACTTTACTCTACGAATAATATAATCTATAGTACTACAATAATATCAGTG
TTTTAGAGAATCATATAAATGAACAGTTAGACATGGTCTAAAGGACAATTGAGTATTTTGACAACAGGAC
TCTACAGTTTTATCTTTTTAGTGTGCATGTGTTCTCCTTTTTTTTTGCAAATAGCTTCACCTATATAATA
CTTCATCCATTTTATTAGTACATCCATTTAGGGTTTAGGGTTAATGGTTTTTATAGACTAATTTTTTTAG
TACATCTATTTTATTCTATTTTAGCCTCTAAATTAAGAAAACTAAAACTCTATTTTAGTTTTTTTATTTA
ATAATTTAGATATAAAATAGAATAAAATAAAGTGACTAAAAATTAAACAAATACCCTTTAAGAAATTAAA
AAAACTAAGGAAACATTTTTCTTGTTTCGAGTAGATAATGCCAGCCTGTTAAACGCCGTCGACGAGTCTA
ACGGACACCAACCAGCGAACCAGCAGCGTCGCGTCGGGCCAAGCGAAGCAGACGGCACGGCATCTCTGTC
GCTGCCTCTGGACCCCTCTCGAGAGTTCCGCTCCACCGTTGGACTTGCTCCGCTGTCGGCATCCAGAAAT
GCGTGGCGGAGCGGCAGACGTGAGCCGGCACGGCAGGCGGCCTCCTCCTCCTCTCACGGCACGGCAGCTA
CGGGGGATTCCTTTCCCACCGCTCCTTCGCTTTCCCTTCCTCGCCCGCCGTAATAAATAGACACCCCCTC
CACACCCTCTTTCCCCAACCTCGTGTTGTTCGGAGCGCACACACACACAACCAGATCTCCCCCAAATCCA
CCCGTCGGCACCTCCGCTTCAAGGTACGCCGCTCGTCCTCCCCCCCCCCCCCTCTCTACCTTCTCTAGAT
CGGCGTTCCGGTCCATGGTTAGGGCCCGGTAGTTCTACTTCTGTTCATGTTTGTGTTAGATCCGTGTTTG
TGTTAGATCCGTGCTGCTAGCGTTCGTACACGGATGCGACCTGTACGTCAGACACGTTCTGATTGCTAAC
TTGCCAGTGTTTCTCTTTGGGGAATCCTGGGATGGCTCTAGCCGTTCCGCAGACGGGATCGATTTCATGA
TTTTTTTTGTTTCGTTGCATAGGGTTTGGTTTGCCCTTTTCCTTTATTTCAATATATGCCGTGCACTTGT
TTGTCGGGTCATCTTTTCATGCTTTTTTTTGTCTTGGTTGTGATGATGTGGTCTGGTTGGGCGGTCGTTC
TAGATCGGAGTAGAATTCTGTTTCAAACTACCTGGTGGATTTATTAATTTTGGATCTGTATGTGTGTGCC
ATACATATTCATAGTTACGAATTGAAGATGATGGATGGAAATATCGATCTAGGATAGGTATACATGTTGA
TGCGGGTTTTACTGATGCATATACAGAGATGCTTTTTGTTCGCTTGGTTGTGATGATGTGGTGTGGTTGG
GCGGTCGTTCATTCGTTCTAGATCGGAGTAGAATACTGTTTCAAACTACCTGGTGTATTTATTAATTTTG
GAACTGTATGTGTGTGTCATACATCTTCATAGTTACGAGTTTAAGATGGATGGAAATATCGATCTAGGAT
AGGTATACATGTTGATGTGGGTTTTACTGATGCATATACATGATGGCATATGCAGCATCTATTCATATGC
TCTAACCTTGAGTACCTATCTATTATAATAAACAAGTATGTTTTATAATTATTTTGATCTTGATATACTT
GGATGATGGCATATGCAGCAGCTATATGTGGATTTTTTTAGCCCTGCCTTCATACGCTATTTATTTGCTT
GGTACTGTTTCTTTTGTCGATGCTCACCCTGTTGTTTGGTGTTACTTCTGCAGCCCGGGGGATCCCCAAT
ACTTGTATGGCCGCGGCCGCTCTAGATGGATTACAAGGACCACGACGGGGATTACAAGGACCACGACATT
GATTACAAGGATGATGATGACAAGATGGCTCCGAAGAAGAAGAGGAAGGTTGGCATCCACGGGGTGCCAG
CTGCTGACAAGAAGTACTCGATCGGCCTCGATATTGGGACTAACTCTGTTGGCTGGGCCGTGATCACCGA
CGAGTACAAGGTGCCCTCAAAGAAGTTCAAGGTCCTGGGCAACACCGATCGGCATTCCATCAAGAAGAAT
CTCATTGGCGCTCTCCTGTTCGACAGCGGCGAGACGGCTGAGGCTACGCGGCTCAAGCGCACCGCCCGCA
GGCGGTACACGCGCAGGAAGAATCGCATCTGCTACCTGCAGGAGATTTTCTCCAACGAGATGGCGAAGGT
TGACGATTCTTTCTTCCACAGGCTGGAGGAGTCATTCCTCGTGGAGGAGGATAAGAAGCACGAGCGGCAT
CCAATCTTCGGCAACATTGTCGACGAGGTTGCCTACCACGAGAAGTACCCTACGATCTACCATCTGCGGA
AGAAGCTCGTGGACTCCACAGATAAGGCGGACCTCCGCCTGATCTACCTCGCTCTGGCCCACATGATTAA
GTTCAGGGGCCATTTCCTGATCGAGGGGGATCTCAACCCGGACAATAGCGATGTTGACAAGCTGTTCATC
CAGCTCGTGCAGACGTACAACCAGCTCTTCGAGGAGAACCCCATTAATGCGTCAGGCGTCGACGCGAAGG
CTATCCTGTCCGCTAGGCTCTCGAAGTCTCGGCGCCTCGAGAACCTGATCGCCCAGCTGCCGGGCGAGAA
GAAGAACGGCCTGTTCGGGAATCTCATTGCGCTCAGCCTGGGGCTCACGCCCAACTTCAAGTCGAATTTC
GATCTCGCTGAGGACGCCAAGCTGCAGCTCTCCAAGGACACATACGACGATGACCTGGATAACCTCCTGG
CCCAGATCGGCGATCAGTACGCGGACCTGTTCCTCGCTGCCAAGAATCTGTCGGACGCCATCCTCCTGTC
TGATATTCTCAGGGTGAACACCGAGATTACGAAGGCTCCGCTCTCAGCCTCCATGATCAAGCGCTACGAC
GAGCACCATCAGGATCTGACCCTCCTGAAGGCGCTGGTCAGGCAGCAGCTCCCCGAGAAGTACAAGGAGA
TCTTCTTCGATCAGTCGAAGAACGGCTACGCTGGGTACATTGACGGCGGGGCCTCTCAGGAGGAGTTCTA
CAAGTTCATCAAGCCGATTCTGGAGAAGATGGACGGCACGGAGGAGCTGCTGGTGAAGCTCAATCGCGAG
GACCTCCTGAGGAAGCAGCGGACATTCGATAACGGCAGCATCCCACACCAGATTCATCTCGGGGAGCTGC
ACGCTATCCTGAGGAGGCAGGAGGACTTCTACCCTTTCCTCAAGGATAACCGCGAGAAGATCGAGAAGAT
TCTGACTTTCAGGATCCCGTACTACGTCGGCCCACTCGCTAGGGGCAACTCCCGCTTCGCTTGGATGACC
CGCAAGTCAGAGGAGACGATCACGCCGTGGAACTTCGAGGAGGTGGTCGACAAGGGCGCTAGCGCTCAGT
CGTTCATCGAGAGGATGACGAATTTCGACAAGAACCTGCCAAATGAGAAGGTGCTCCCTAAGCACTCGCT
CCTGTACGAGTACTTCACAGTCTACAACGAGCTGACTAAGGTGAAGTATGTGACCGAGGGCATGAGGAAG
CCGGCTTTCCTGTCTGGGGAGCAGAAGAAGGCCATCGTGGACCTCCTGTTCAAGACCAACCGGAAGGTCA
CGGTTAAGCAGCTCAAGGAGGACTACTTCAAGAAGATTGAGTGCTTCGATTCGGTCGAGATCTCTGGCGT
TGAGGACCGCTTCAACGCCTCCCTGGGGACCTACCACGATCTCCTGAAGATCATTAAGGATAAGGACTTC
CTGGACAACGAGGAGAATGAGGATATCCTCGAGGACATTGTGCTGACACTCACTCTGTTCGAGGACCGGG
AGATGATCGAGGAGCGCCTGAAGACTTACGCCCATCTCTTCGATGACAAGGTCATGAAGCAGCTCAAGAG
GAGGAGGTACACCGGCTGGGGGAGGCTGAGCAGGAAGCTCATCAACGGCATTCGGGACAAGCAGTCCGGG
AAGACGATCCTCGACTTCCTGAAGAGCGATGGCTTCGCGAACCGCAATTTCATGCAGCTGATTCACGATG
ACAGCCTCACATTCAAGGAGGATATCCAGAAGGCTCAGGTGAGCGGCCAGGGGGACTCGCTGCACGAGCA
TATCGCGAACCTCGCTGGCTCGCCAGCTATCAAGAAGGGGATTCTGCAGACCGTGAAGGTTGTGGACGAG
CTGGTGAAGGTCATGGGCAGGCACAAGCCTGAGAACATCGTCATTGAGATGGCCCGGGAGAATCAGACCA
CGCAGAAGGGCCAGAAGAACTCACGCGAGAGGATGAAGAGGATCGAGGAGGGCATTAAGGAGCTGGGGTC
CCAGATCCTCAAGGAGCACCCGGTGGAGAACACGCAGCTGCAGAATGAGAAGCTCTACCTGTACTACCTC
CAGAATGGCCGCGATATGTATGTGGACCAGGAGCTGGATATTAACAGGCTCAGCGATTACGACGTCGATC
ATATCGTTCCACAGTCATTCCTGAAGGATGACTCCATTGACAACAAGGTCCTCACCAGGTCGGACAAGAA
CCGGGGCAAGTCTGATAATGTTCCTTCAGAGGAGGTCGTTAAGAAGATGAAGAACTACTGGCGCCAGCTC
CTGAATGCCAAGCTGATCACGCAGCGGAAGTTCGATAACCTCACAAAGGCTGAGAGGGGCGGGCTCTCTG
AGCTGGACAAGGCGGGCTTCATCAAGAGGCAGCTGGTCGAGACACGGCAGATCACTAAGCACGTTGCGCA
GATTCTCGACTCACGGATGAACACTAAGTACGATGAGAATGACAAGCTGATCCGCGAGGTGAAGGTCATC
ACCCTGAAGTCAAAGCTCGTCTCCGACTTCAGGAAGGATTTCCAGTTCTACAAGGTTCGGGAGATCAACA
ATTACCACCATGCCCATGACGCGTACCTGAACGCGGTGGTCGGCACAGCTCTGATCAAGAAGTACCCAAA
GCTCGAGAGCGAGTTCGTGTACGGGGACTACAAGGTTTACGATGTGAGGAAGATGATCGCCAAGTCGGAG
CAGGAGATTGGCAAGGCTACCGCCAAGTACTTCTTCTACTCTAACATTATGAATTTCTTCAAGACAGAGA
TCACTCTGGCCAATGGCGAGATCCGGAAGCGCCCCCTCATCGAGACGAACGGCGAGACGGGGGAGATCGT
GTGGGACAAGGGCAGGGATTTCGCGACCGTCAGGAAGGTTCTCTCCATGCCACAAGTGAATATCGTCAAG
AAGACAGAGGTCCAGACTGGCGGGTTCTCTAAGGAGTCAATTCTGCCTAAGCGGAACAGCGACAAGCTCA
TCGCCCGCAAGAAGGACTGGGATCCGAAGAAGTACGGCGGGTTCGACAGCCCCACTGTGGCCTACTCGGT
CCTGGTTGTGGCGAAGGTTGAGAAGGGCAAGTCCAAGAAGCTCAAGAGCGTGAAGGAGCTGCTGGGGATC
ACGATTATGGAGCGCTCCAGCTTCGAGAAGAACCCGATCGATTTCCTGGAGGCGAAGGGCTACAAGGAGG
TGAAGAAGGACCTGATCATTAAGCTCCCCAAGTACTCACTCTTCGAGCTGGAGAACGGCAGGAAGCGGAT
GCTGGCTTCCGCTGGCGAGCTGCAGAAGGGGAACGAGCTGGCTCTGCCGTCCAAGTATGTGAACTTCCTC
TACCTGGCCTCCCACTACGAGAAGCTCAAGGGCAGCCCCGAGGACAACGAGCAGAAGCAGCTGTTCGTCG
AGCAGCACAAGCATTACCTCGACGAGATCATTGAGCAGATTTCCGAGTTCTCCAAGCGCGTGATCCTGGC
CGACGCGAATCTGGATAAGGTCCTCTCCGCGTACAACAAGCACCGCGACAAGCCAATCAGGGAGCAGGCT
GAGAATATCATTCATCTCTTCACCCTGACGAACCTCGGCGCCCCTGCTGCTTTCAAGTACTTCGACACAA
CTATCGATCGCAAGAGGTACACAAGCACTAAGGAGGTCCTGGACGCGACCCTCATCCACCAGTCGATTAC
CGGCCTCTACGAGACGCGCATCGACCTGTCTCAGCTCGGGGGCGACAAGCGGCCAGCGGCGACGAAGAAG
GCGGGGCAGGCGAAGAAGAAGAAGTGAGCTCAGGCCTCCATACAAGTATTGGGGATCCGAATTTCCCCGA
TCGTTCAAACATTTGGCAATAAAGTTTCTTAAGATTGAATCCTGTTGCCGGTCTTGCGATGATTATCATA
TAATTTCTGTTGAATTACGTTAAGCATGTAATAATTAACATGTAATGCATGACGTTATTTATGAGATGGG
TTTTTATGATTAGAGTCCCGCAATTATACATTTAATACGCGATAGAAAACAAAATATAGCGCGCAAACTA
GGATAAATTATCGCGCGCGGTGTCATCTATGTTACTAGATCGGGAATTCACTGGCCGTCGTTTTACAACG
TCGTGACTGGGAAAACCCTGGCGTTACCCAACTTAATCGCCTTGCAGCACATCCCCCTTTCGCCAGGGGT
ACCGAGCTCTAGAATTCGAGGCGGTTTGCGTATTGGCTAGAGCAGCTTGCCAACATGGTGGAGCACGACA
CTCTCGTCTACTCCAAGAATATCAAAGATACAGTCTCAGAAGACCAAAGGGCTATTGAGACTTTTCAACA
AAGGGTAATATCGGGAAACCTCCTCGGATTCCATTGCCCAGCTATCTGTCACTTCATCAAAAGGACAGTA
GAAAAGGAAGGTGGCACCTACAAATGCCATCATTGCGATAAAGGAAAGGCTATCGTTCAAGATGCCTCTG
CCGACAGTGGTCCCAAAGATGGACCCCCACCCACGAGGAGCATCGTGGAAAAAGAAGACGTTCCAACCAC
GTCTTCAAAGCAAGTGGATTGATGTGATAACATGGTGGAGCACGACACTCTCGTCTACTCCAAGAATATC
AAAGATACAGTCTCAGAAGACCAAAGGGCTATTGAGACTTTTCAACAAAGGGTAATATCGGGAAACCTCC
TCGGATTCCATTGCCCAGCTATCTGTCACTTCATCAAAAGGACAGTAGAAAAGGAAGGTGGCACCTACAA
ATGCCATCATTGCGATAAAGGAAAGGCTATCGTTCAAGATGCCTCTGCCGACAGTGGTCCCAAAGATGGA
CCCCCACCCACGAGGAGCATCGTGGAAAAAGAAGACGTTCCAACCACGTCTTCAAAGCAAGTGGATTGAT
GTGATATCTCCACTGACGTAAGGGATGACGCACAATCCCACTATCCTTCGCAAGACCTTCCTCTATATAA
GGAAGTTCATTTCATTTGGAGAGGACACGCTGAAATCACCAGTCTCTCTCTACAAATCTATCTCTCTCGA
GTCTACCATGAGCCCAGAACGACGCCCGGCCGACATCCGCCGTGCCACCGAGGCGGACATGCCGGCGGTC
TGCACCATCGTCAACCACTACATCGAGACAAGCACGGTCAACTTCCGTACCGAGCCGCAGGAACCGCAGG
AGTGGACGGACGACCTCGTCCGTCTGCGGGAGCGCTATCCCTGGCTCGTCGCCGAGGTGGACGGCGAGGT
CGCCGGCATCGCCTACGCGGGCCCCTGGAAGGCACGCAACGCCTACGACTGGACGGCCGAGTCGACCGTG
TACGTCTCCCCCCGCCACCAGCGGACGGGACTGGGCTCCACGCTCTACACCCACCTGCTGAAGTCCCTGG
AGGCACAGGGCTTCAAGAGCGTGGTCGCTGTCATCGGGCTGCCCAACGACCCGAGCGTGCGCATGCACGA
GGCGCTCGGATATGCCCCCCGCGGCATGCTGCGGGCGGCCGGCTTCAAGCACGGGAACTGGCATGACGTG
GGTTTCTGGCAGCTGGACTTCAGCCTGCCGGTACCGCCCCGTCCGGTCCTGCCCGTCACCGAGATTTGAC
TCGAGTTTCTCCATAATAATGTGTGAGTAGTTCCCAGATAAGGGAATTAGGGTTCCTATAGGGTTTCGCT
CATGTGTTGAGCATATAAGAAACCCTTAGTATGTATTTGTATTTGTAAAATACTTCTATCAATAAAATTT
CTAATTCCTAAAACCAAAATCCAGTACTAAAATCCAGATCCCCCGAATTAATTCGGCGTTAATTCAGTAC
ATTAAAAACGTCCGCAATGTGTTATTAAGTTGTCACTAGTCAGGTTAACTCAATTCGGCGTTAATTCAGT
ACATTAAAAACGTCCGCAATGTGTTATTAAGTTGTCTAAGCGTCAATTTGTTTACACCACAATATATCCT
GCCACCAGCCAGCCAACAGCTCCCCGACCGGCAGCTCGGCACAAAATCACCACTCGATACAGGCAGCCCA
TCAGTCCGGGACGGCGTCAGCGGGAGAGCCGTTGTAAGGCGGCAGACTTTGCTCATGTTACCGATGCTAT
TCGGAAGAACGGCAACTAAGCTGCCGGGTTTGAAACACGGATGATCTCGCGGAGGGTAGCATGTTGATTG
TAACGATGACAGAGCGTTGCTGCCTGTGATCACTTAAGTAACTAACTAACAGGAAGAGTTTGTAGAAACG
CAAAAAGGCCATCCGTCAGGATGGCCTTCTGCTTAGTTTGATGCCTGGCAGTTTATGGCGGGCGTCCTGC
CCGCCACCCTCCGGGCCGTTGCTTCACAACGTTCAAATCCGCTCCCGGCGGATTTGTCCTACTCAGGAGA
GCGTTCACCGACAAACAACAGATAAAACGAAAGGCCCAGTCTTCCGACTGAGCCTTTCGTTTTATTTGAT
GCCTGGCAGTTCCCTACTCTCGCTTAGTAGTTAGACGTCCCCGAGATCCATGCTAGACCATGAATCCAGA
AGCCCGAGAGGTTGCCGCCTTTCGGGCTTTTTCTTTTTCAAAAAAAAAAATTTATAAAACGATCTGTTGC
GGCCGGCCGCCGGGTTGTGGGCAAAGGCGCTCGACGGTGGGCAACCGCTTGCGGTTGTCCACGGGCGGAG
CCGGTGCGCGTAGCGCATTGTCCACAAGCCAAGGGCGACCAATAATTGATATATATATTCATAATTGAAA
AGCTAATTGAACATACTACTTGCTGTAACTACTTGCCGGAGCGAGGGGTGTTTGCAAGCTGTTGATCTGA
AAGGGCTATTAGCGTTCTCACGTGCCTTTTTGATTAGCGATTTCACGTGACCTTATTAGCGATTTCACGT
ACTCCGATTAGCGATTTCACGTACCCTGATTAGCGATTTCACGTGGATAGTTTTTGGAGCGGGCCGGAAA
GCCCCGTGAATCAAGGCTTTGCGGGGCATTAGCGGTTTCACGTGGATAACTACCCTCTATCCACAGGCTT
CCGGGGATAAAAAAGCCCGCTCGACGGCGGGCTGTTGGATGGGGATCTAGCGGTAATACGGTTATCCACA
GAATCAGGGGATAACGCAGGAAAGAACATGTGAGCAAAAGGCCAGCAAAAGGCCAGGAACCGTAAAAAGG
CCGCGTTGCTGGCGTTTTTCCATAGGCTCCGCCCCCCTGACGAGCATCACAAAAATCGACGCTCAAGTCA
GAGGTGGCGAAACCCGACAGGACTATAAAGATACCAGGCGTTTCCCCCTGGAAGCTCCCTCGTGCGCTCT
CCTGTTCCGACCCTGCCGCTTACCGGATACCTGTCCGCCTTTCTCCCTTCGGGAAGCGTGGCGCTTTCTC
ATAGCTCACGCTGTAGGTATCTCAGTTCGGTGTAGGTCGTTCGCTCCAAGCTGGGCTGTGTGCACGAACC
CCCCGTTCAGCCCGACCGCTGCGCCTTATCCGGTAACTATCGTCTTGAGTCCAACCCGGTAAGACACGAC
TTATCGCCACTGGCAGCAGCCACTGGTAACAGGATTAGCAGAGCGAGGTATGTAGGCGGTGCTACAGAGT
TCTTGAAGTGGTGGCCTAACTACGGCTACACTAGAAGAACAGTATTTGGTATCTGCGCTCTGCTGAAGCC
AGTTACCTTCGGAAAAAGAGTTGGTAGCTCTTGATCCGGCAAACAAACCACCGCTGGTAGCGGTGGTTTT
TTTGTTTGCAAGCAGCAGATTACGCGCAGAAAAAAAGGATCTCAAGAAGATCCTTTGATCTTTTCTACCG
GGTCTGACGCTCAGTGGAACGGGGCCCAATCTGAATAATGTTACAACCAATTAACCAATTCTGATTAGAA
AAACTCATCGAGCATCAAATGAAACTGCAATTTATTCATATCAGGATTATCAATACCATATTTTTGAAAA
AGCCGTTTCTGTAATGAAGGAGAAAACTCACCGAGGCAGTTCCATAGGATGGCAAGATCCTGGTATCGGT
CTGCGATTCCGACTCGTCCAACATCAATACAACCTATTAATTTCCCCTCGTCAAAAATAAGGTTATCAAG
TGAGAAATCACCATGAGTGACGACTGAATCCGGTGAGAATGGCAAAAGTTTATGCATTTCTTTCCAGACT
TGTTCAACAGGCCAGCCATTACGCTCGTCATCAAAATCACTCGCATCAACCAAACCGTTATTCATTCGTG
ATTGCGCCTGAGCGAGACGAAATACGCGATCGCTGTTAAAAGGACAATTACAAACAGGAATCGAATGCAA
CCGGCGCAGGGACACTGCCAGCGCATCAACAATATTTTCACCTGAATCAGGATATTCTTCTAATACCTGG
AATGCTGTTTTTCCGGGGATCGCAGTGGTGAGTAACCATGCATCATCAGGAGTACGGATAAAATGCTTGA
TGGTCGGAAGAGGCATAAATTCCGTCAGCCAGTTTAGTCTGACCATCTCATCTGTAACATCATTGGCAAC
GCTACCTTTGCCATGTTTCAGAAACAACTCTGGCGCATCGGGCTTCCCATACAAGCGATAGATTGTCGCA
CCTGATTGCCCGACATTATCGCGAGCCCATTTATACCCATATAAATCAGCATCCATGTTGGAATTTAATC
GCGGCCTCGACGTTTCCCGTTGAATATGGCTCATAACACCCCTTGTATTACTGTTTATGTAAGCAGACAG
TTTTATTGTTCATGATGATATATTTTTATCTTGTGCAATGTAACATCAGAGATTTTGAGACACGGGCCAG
AGCTGCAGTTTGATCCCGAGGGGAACCCTGTGGTTGACATGCACATACAAATGGACGAACGGATAAACCT
TTTCACGCCCTTTTAAATATCCGTTATTCTAATAAACGCTCTTTTCTCTTAG
Features (pLannotate 1.2.2; 20 found; start..end, strand, type, name):
      1..25      -  misc_feature   RB T-DNA repeat: right border repeat from nopaline C58 T-DNA
     96..170     +  CDS            GSK2 (fragment): GSK2_ORYSJ - Also known as SK22 From Oryza sativa subsp. japonica (Rice).
    648..671     +  promoter       Pc promoter (fragment): intI1 (promoter lies within the coding sequence); class 1 integron promoter
    847..903     +  CDS            GmR (fragment): gentamycin acetyltransferase; aacC1; confers resistance to gentamycin
    914..1701    +  CDS            SmR (fragment): aminoglycoside adenylyltransferase (Murphy, 1985); aadA; confers resistance to spectinomycin and streptomycin
   1853..1928    +  misc_RNA       gRNA scaffold: guide RNA scaffold for the Streptococcus pyogenes CRISPR/Cas9 system
   2263..4253    +  promoter       Ubi promoter: maize polyubiquitin gene promoter
   4341..4360    +  CDS            2xFLAG (fragment): two tandem FLAG® epitope tags
   4416..8516    +  CDS            cas9: CAS9_STRP1 - Also known as csn1 From Streptococcus pyogenes serotype M1.
   8609..8861    +  terminator     NOS terminator: nopaline synthase terminator and poly(A) signal
   8866..8956    +  CDS            lacZα (fragment): LacZα fragment of β-galactosidase; lacZ fragment
   9086..9763    +  promoter       CaMV 35S promoter (enhanced): cauliflower mosaic virus 35S promoter with a duplicated enhancer region
   9808..10356   +  CDS            bar: PAT_STRHY - Experimental evidence at protein level: Swiss-Prot protein existence level 1. Inactivates phosphinothricin (PPT) by transfer of an acetyl group from acetyl CoA. Can also acetylate demethylphosphinothricin but not PTT or glutamate. This enzyme is an effector of phosphinothricin tripeptide (PTT or bialaphos) resistance. From Streptomyces hygroscopicus. Introduced by genetic manipulation and expressed in glufosinate-tolerant maize by Dekalb Genetics.
  10366..10540   +  polyA_signal   CaMV poly(A) signal: cauliflower mosaic virus polyadenylation signal
  10690..10714   -  misc_feature   LB T-DNA repeat: left border repeat from nopaline C58 T-DNA
  10993..11020   -  terminator     rrnB T2 terminator: transcription terminator T2 from the E. coli rrnB gene
  11152..11195   +  terminator     rrnB T1 terminator: Escherichia coli rrnB; transcription terminator T1 from the E. coli rrnB gene
  11367..11802   -  rep_origin     pSa ori: origin of replication from bacterial plasmid pSa
  11917..12505   -  rep_origin     ori: high-copy-number ColE1/pMB1/pBR322/pUC origin of replication
  12595..13404   -  CDS            KanR: aminoglycoside phosphotransferase; aph(3')-Ia; confers resistance to kanamycin in bacteria or G418 (Geneticin®) in eukaryotes
