[The description below was written by a language model from this plasmid's Addgene catalogue record and pLannotate feature annotations shown in this document.]
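Description:
pBUN421 is a plant binary vector for CRISPR/Cas9 genome editing and gene regulation, built on a small pGreen-like backbone and totalling about 13.6 kb. Outside the T-DNA it carries a high-copy ColE1/pUC-type origin for propagation in E. coli, a pSa origin for maintenance in Agrobacterium (pGreen-type vectors with this origin generally depend on replication functions supplied in trans by a helper plasmid), a kanamycin resistance gene for bacterial selection, and rrnB terminators that insulate the backbone.

Between the nopaline-type right and left T-DNA borders lie three functional units. Nearest the right border is the guide RNA cassette: according to the catalogue entry a TaU3 promoter drives it, although this promoter was not picked up by the automated annotation. The S. pyogenes gRNA scaffold is preceded by a spectinomycin/streptomycin resistance gene (aadA) with integron-derived promoter remnants. This appears to act as a placeholder at the site where the target sequence is inserted, though the record does not describe the cloning scheme. Next, the maize polyubiquitin (Ubi) promoter expresses zCas9, a maize codon-optimized S. pyogenes Cas9 fused to an N-terminal 3×FLAG tag and flanked by nuclear localization signals at both ends, terminated by the NOS terminator. Finally, an enhanced CaMV 35S promoter drives the bar gene, followed by the CaMV poly(A) signal, giving transformed plants resistance to phosphinothricin (Basta/glufosinate).

The construct belongs to a toolkit for multiplex plant genome editing. Its Ubi and TaU3 promoters suggest a design aimed at monocot species, delivered through Agrobacterium-mediated transformation with herbicide selection of transformants.
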