Addgene plasmid #62204: pBUN421
Purpose: CRISPR/Cas based plant genome editing and gene regulation; expresses 3×FLAG-NLS-zCas9-NLS, gRNA scaffold for insertion of target sequence (TaU3 promoter), Bar resistance
Depositing lab: Qi-Jun Chen. Depositing organization: China Agricultural University. Publication: A CRISPR/Cas9 toolkit for multiplex genome editing in plants. Xing HL, Dong L, Wang ZP, Zhang HY, Han CY, Liu B, Wang XC, Chen QJ. BMC Plant Biol. 2014 Nov 29;14(1):327. 10.1186/s12870-014-0327-y PubMed 25432517.
Backbone
  Vector backbone: pGreen-like
  Backbone size w/o insert (bp): 3200
  Vector type: Plant Expression ; plant binary vector
  Selectable markers: Basta
Growth in bacteria
  Bacterial resistance: Kanamycin, 50 μg/mL
  Growth temperature: 37°C
  Growth strain: DH5alpha
  Copy number: High Copy
Gene/Insert 1
  Gene/Insert name: gRNA scaffold
  Species: Synthetic
  Promoter: TaU3
  Cloning method: Unknown
  Sequencing primers: 5′ Spect-F
Gene/Insert 2
  Gene/Insert name: zCas9
  Species: S. pyogenes
  Mutation: maize codon optimized
  Promoter: Ubi
  Tag / fusion protein: 3x FLAG (N terminal on insert); NLS (N terminal on insert); NLS (C terminal on insert)
  Cloning method: Unknown
  Sequencing primers: 5′ unknown
Terms and licenses: Academic/Nonprofit Terms; Industry Terms: Not Available to Industry
How to cite: pBUN421 was a gift from Qi-Jun Chen (Addgene plasmid # 62204 ; http://n2t.net/addgene:62204 ; RRID:Addgene_62204)
