>Addgene plasmid #62204 | pBUN421 | addgene partial sequence | sequence record 104421 | Spect-F 5'-cagcccgtcatacttgaagc-3'
GGCCTCGCGCGCAGATCAGTTGGAAGAATTTGTCCACTACGTGAAAGGCGAGATCACCAAGGTAGTCGGC
AAATAATGTCTAGCTAGAAATTCGTTCAAGCCGACGCCGCTTCGCGGCGCGGCTTAACTCAAGCGTTAGA
TGCACTAAGCACATAATTGCTCACAGCCAAACTATCAGGTCAAGTCTGCTTTTATTATTTTTAAGCGTGC
ATAATAAGCCGGTCTCGGTTTTAGAGCTAGAAATAGCAAGTTAAAATAAGGCTAGTCCGTTATCAACTTG
AAAAAGTGGCACCGAGTCGGTGCTTTTTTTTTTGTCCTTCTGTTTTTTTAGTCAGTCTCTTTTTTCAGAA
GTACAACATCTTTTTTTTGTCCTTCTGTTTTTTTAGTCAGTCTCTTTTTTCAGAAGTACAACATCTTTTT
TTTGTCCTTCTGTTTTTTTAGTCAGTCTCTTTTTTCAGAAGTACAACATCTTTTTTTTGTCCTTCTGTTT
TTTTAGTCAGTCTCTTTTTTCAGAAGTACTCTATGATGTATCGTTCTGGGAAATGTCTGTCTGTCTACAA
CCCCATAATCTATATTTGCAATCACACATCTAATATTCTCTGTGACAAGACAGCCGAACAAGCTTGATAT
CGAATTCCTGCAGTGCAGCGTGACCCGGTCGTGCCCCTCTCTAGAGATAATGAGCATTGCATGTCTAAGT
TATAAAAAATTACCACATATTTTTTTTGTCACACTTGTTTGAAGTGCAGTTTATCTATCTTTATACATAT
ATTTAAACTTTACTCTACGAATAATATAATCTATAGTACTACAATAATATCAGTGTT
