>Addgene plasmid #62204 | pBUN421 | addgene partial sequence | sequence record 110676 | LB-F1 5'-gtggtgtaaacaaattgacgc-3'
TGTACTGAATTAACGCCGAATTGAGTTAACCTGACTAGTGACAACTTAATAACACATTGCGGACGTTTTT
AATGTACTGAATTAACGCCGAATTAATTCGGGGGATCTGGATTTTAGTACTGGATTTTGGTTTTAGGAAT
TAGAAATTTTATTGATAGAAGTATTTTACAAATACAAATACATACTAAGGGTTTCTTATATGCTCAACAC
ATGAGCGAAACCCTATAGGAACCCTAATTCCCTTATCTGGGAACTACTCACACATTATTATGGAGAAACT
CGAGTCAAATCTCGGTGACGGGCAGGACCGGACGGGGCGGTACCGGCAGGCTGAAGTCCAGCTGCCAGAA
ACCCACGTCATGCCAGTTCCCGTGCTTGAAGCCGGCCGCCCGCAGCATGCCGCGGGGGGCATATCCGAGC
GCCTCGTGCATGCGCACGCTCGGGTCGTTGGGCAGCCCGATGACAGCGACCACGCTCTTGAAGCCCTGTG
CCTCCAGGGACTTCAGCAGGTGGGTGTAGAGCGTGGAGCCCAGTCCCGTCCGCTGGTGGCGGGGGGAGAC
GTACACGGTCGACTCGGCCGTCCAGTCGTAGGCGTTGCGTGCCTTCCAGGGGCCCGCGTAGGCGATGCCG
GCGACCTCGCCGTCCACCTCGGCGACGAGCCAGGGATAGCGCTCCCGCAGACGGACGAGGTCGTCCGTCC
ACTCCTGCGGTTCCTGCGGCTCGGTACGGAAGTTGACCGTGCTTGTCTCGATGTAGTGGTTGACGATGGT
GCAGACCGCCGGCATGTCCGCCTCGGTGGC
