>Addgene plasmid #62204 | pBUN421 | addgene partial sequence | sequence record 112579 | NOSterm-R 5'-attgccaaatgtttgaacga-3'
TATGGAGGCCTGAGCTCACTTCTTCTTCTTCGCCTGCCCCGCCTTCTTCGTCGCCGCTGGCCGCTTGTCG
CCCCCGAGCTGAGACAGGTCGATGCGCGTCTCGTAGAGGCCGGTAATCGACTGGTGGATGAGGGTCGCGT
CCAGGACCTCCTTAGTGCTTGTGTACCTCTTGCGATCGATAGTTGTGTCGAAGTACTTGAAAGCAGCAGG
GGCGCCGAGGTTCGTCAGGGTGAAGAGATGAATGATATTCTCAGCCTGCTCCCTGATTGGCTTGTCGCGG
TGCTTGTTGTACGCGGAGAGGACCTTATCCAGATTCGCGTCGGCCAGGATCACGCGCTTGGAGAACTCGG
AAATCTGCTCAATGATCTCGTCGAGGTAATGCTTGTGCTGCTCGACGAACAGCTGCTTCTGCTCGTTGTC
CTCGGGGCTGCCCTTGAGCTTCTCGTAGTGGGAGGCCAGGTAGAGGAAGTTCACATACTTGGACGGCAGA
GCCAGCTCGTTCCCCTTCTGCAGCTCGCCAGCGGAAGCCAGCATCCGCTTCCTGCCGTTCTCCAGCTCGA
AGAGTGAGTACTTGGGGAGCTTAATGATCAGGTCCTTCTTCACCTCCTTGTAGCCCTTCGCCTCCAGGAA
ATCGATCGGGTTCTTCTCGAAGCTGGAGCGCTCCATAATCGTGATCCCCAGCAGCTCCTTCACGCTCTTG
AGCTTCTTGGACTTGCCCTTCTCAACCTTCGCCACAACCAGGACCGAGTAGGCCACAGTGGGGCTGTCGA
ACCCGCCGTACTTCTTCGGATCCCAGTCCTTCTTGCGGGCGATGAGCTTGTCGCTGTTCCGCTTAGGCAG
AATTGACTCC
