LOCUS       Exported 783 bp ds-DNA linear SYN 19-MAY-2021
DEFINITION  CRISPR/Cas based plant genome editing and gene regulation; expresses
            3×FLAG-NLS-zCas9-NLS, gRNA scaffold for insertion of target sequence
            (TaU3 promoter), Bar resistance.
ACCESSION   .
VERSION     .
KEYWORDS    pBUN421
SOURCE      synthetic DNA construct
  ORGANISM  synthetic DNA construct
REFERENCE   1 (bases 1 to 783)
  AUTHORS   Xing HL, Dong L, Wang ZP, Zhang HY, Han CY, Liu B, Wang XC, Chen QJ
  TITLE     A CRISPR/Cas9 toolkit for multiplex genome editing in plants.
  JOURNAL   BMC Plant Biol. 2014 Nov 29;14(1):327.
  PUBMED    25432517
REFERENCE   2 (bases 1 to 783)
  AUTHORS   .
  TITLE     Direct Submission
  JOURNAL   Exported May 19, 2021 from SnapGene Server 1.1.58
            http://www.snapgene.com
FEATURES             Location/Qualifiers
     source          1..783
                     /organism="synthetic DNA construct"
                     /mol_type="other DNA"
     CDS             complement(310..330)
                     /codon_start=1
                     /product="nuclear localization signal of SV40 (simian virus
                     40) large T antigen"
                     /label=SV40 NLS
                     /translation="PKKKRKV"
     CDS             complement(337..402)
                     /codon_start=1
                     /product="three tandem FLAG(R) epitope tags, followed by an
                     enterokinase cleavage site"
                     /label=3xFLAG
                     /translation="DYKDHDGDYKDHDIDYKDDDDK"
ORIGIN
        1 agaatcgtca accttcgcca tctcgttgga gaaaatctcc tgcaggtagc agatgcgatt
       61 cttcctgcgc gtgtaccgcc tgcgggcggt gcgcttgagc cgcgtagcct cagccgtctc
      121 gccgctgtcg aacaggagag cgccaatgag attcttcttg atggaatgcc gatcggtgtt
      181 gcccaggacc ttgaacttct ttgagggcac cttgtactcg tcggtgatca cggcccagcc
      241 aacagagtta gtcccaatat cgaggccgat cgagtacttc ttgtcagcag ctggcacccc
      301 gtggatgcca accttcctct tcttcttcgg agccatcttg tcatcatcat ccttgtaatc
      361 aatgtcgtgg tccttgtaat ccccgtcgtg gtccttgtaa tccatctaga gcggccgcgg
      421 ccatacaagt attggggatc ccccgggctg cagaagtaac accaaacaac agggtgagca
      481 tcgacaaaag aaacagtacc aagcaaataa atagcgtatg aaggcagggc taaaaaaatc
      541 cacatatagc tgctgcatat gccatcatcc aagtatatca agatcaaaat aattataaaa
      601 catacttgtt tattataata gataggtact caaggttaga gcatatgaat agatgctgca
      661 tatgccatca tgtatatgca tcagtaaaac ccacatcaac atgtatacct atcctagatc
      721 gatatttcca tccatcttaa actcgtaact atgaagatgt atgacacaca catacagttc
      781 caa
//
